>Addgene plasmid #234041 | pLenti-CR029 | addgene full sequence | sequence record 465064 | Addgene NGS Result
CTTGAGATCCTTTTTTTTTGCGCGTAATCTGCTGCTTGCAAACAAAAAAACCACCGCTACCAGCGGTGGT
TTGTTTGCCGGATCAAGAGCTACCAACTCTTTTTCCGAAGGTAACTGGCTTCAGCAGAGCGCAGATACCA
AATACTGTTCTTCTAGTGTAGCCGTAGTTAGGCCACCACTTCAAGAACTCTGTAGCACCGCCTACATACC
TCGCTCTGCTAATCCTGTTACCAGTGGCTGCTGCCAGTGGCGATAAGTCGTGTCTTACCGGGTTGGACTC
AAGACGATAGTTACCGGATAAGGCGCAGCGGTCGGGCTGAACGGGGGGTTCGTGCACACAGCCCAGCTTG
GAGCGAACGACCTACACCGAACTGAGATACCTACAGCGTGAGCTATGAGAAAGCGCCACGCTTCCCGAAG
GGAGAAAGGCGGACAGGTATCCGGTAAGCGGCAGGGTCGGAACAGGAGAGCGCACGAGGGAGCTTCCAGG
GGGAAACGCCTGGTATCTTTATAGTCCTGTCGGGTTTCGCCACCTCTGACTTGAGCGTCGATTTTTGTGA
TGCTCGTCAGGGGGGCGGAGCCTATGGAAAAACGCCAGCAACGCGGCCTTTTTACGGTTCCTGGCCTTTT
GCTGGCCTTTTGCTCACATGTTCTTTCCTGCGTTATCCCCTGATTCTGTGGATAACCGTATTACCGCCTT
TGAGTGAGCTGATACCGCTCGCCGCAGCCGAACGACCGAGCGCAGCGAGTCAGTGAGCGAGGAAGCGGAA
GAGCGCCCAATACGCAAACCGCCTCTCCCCGCGCGTTGGCCGATTCATTAATGCAGCTGTGGAATGTGTG
TCAGTTAGGGTGTGGAAAGTCCCCAGGCTCCCCAGCAGGCAGAAGTATGCAAAGCATGCATCTCAATTAG
TCAGCAACCAGGTGTGGAAAGTCCCCAGGCTCCCCAGCAGGCAGAAGTATGCAAAGCATGCATCTCAATT
AGTCAGCAACCATAGTCCCGCCCCTAACTCCGCCCATCCCGCCCCTAACTCCGCCCAGTTCCGCCCATTC
TCCGCCCCATGGCTGACTAATTTTTTTTATTTATGCAGAGGCCGAGGCCGCCTCGGCCTCTGAGCTATTC
CAGAAGTAGTGAGGAGGCTTTTTTGGAGGCCTAGGCTTTTGCAAAAAGCTTGGACACAAGACAGGCTTGC
GAGATATGTTTGAGAATACCACTTTATCCCGCGTCAGGGAGAGGCAGTGCGTAAAAAGACGCGGACTCAT
GTGAAATACTGGTTTTTAGTGCGCCAGATCTCTATAATCTCGCGCAACCTATTTTCCCCTCGAACACTTT
TTAAGCCGTAGATAAACAGGCTGGGACACTTCACATGAGCGAAAAATACATCGTCACCTGGGACATGTTG
CAGATCCATGCACGTAAACTCGCAAGCCGACTGATGCCTTCTGAACAATGGAAAGGCATTATTGCCGTAA
GCCGTGGCGGTCTGTACCGGGTGCGTTACTGGCGCGTGAACTGGGTATTCGTCATGTCGATACCGTTTGT
ATTTCCAGCTACGATCACGACAACCAGCGCGAGCTTAAAGTGCTGAAACGCGCAGAAGGCGATGGCGAAG
GCTTCATCGTTATTGATGACCTGGTGGATACCGGTGGTACTGCGGTTGCGATTCGTGAAATGTATCCAAA
AGCGCACTTTGTCACCATCTTCGCAAAACCGGCTGGTCGTCCGCTGGTTGATGACTATGTTGTTGATATC
CCGCAAGATACCTGGATTGAACAGCCGTGGGATATGGGCGTCGTATTCGTCCCGCCAATCTCCGGTCGCT
AATCTTTTCAACGCCTGGCACTGCCGGGCGTTGTTCTTTTTAACTTCAGGCGGGTTACAATAGTTTCCAG
TAAGTATTCTGGAGGCTGCATCCATGACACAGGCAAACCTGAGCGAAACCCTGTTCAAACCCCGCTTTAA
ACATCCTGAAACCTCGACGCTAGTCCGCCGCTTTAATCACGGCGCACAACCGCCTGTGCAGTCGGCCCTT
GATGGTAAAACCATCCCTCACTGGTATCGCATGATTAACCGTCTGATGTGGATCTGGCGCGGCATTGACC
CACGCGAAATCCTCGACGTCCAGGCACGTATTGTGATGAGCGATGCCGAACGTACCGACGATGATTTATA
CGATACGGTGATTGGCTACCGTGGCGGCAACTGGATTTATGAGTGGGCCCCGGATCTTTGTGAAGGAACC
TTACTTCTGTGGTGTGACATAATTGGACAAACTACCTACAGAGATTTAAAGCTCTAAGGTAAATATAAAA
TTTTTAAGTGTATAATGTGTTAAACTACTGATTCTAATTGTTTGTGTATTTTAGATTCCAACCTATGGAA
CTGATGAATGGGAGCAGTGGTGGAATGCCTTTAATGAGGAAAACCTGTTTTGCTCAGAAGAAATGCCATC
TAGTGATGATGAGGCTACTGCTGACTCTCAACATTCTACTCCTCCAAAAAAGAAGAGAAAGGTAGAAGAC
CCCAAGGACTTTCCTTCAGAATTGCTAAGTTTTTTGAGTCATGCTGTGTTTAGTAATAGAACTCTTGCTT
GCTTTGCTATTTACACCACAAAGGAAAAAGCTGCACTGCTATACAAGAAAATTATGGAAAAATATTCTGT
AACCTTTATAAGTAGGCATAACAGTTATAATCATAACATACTGTTTTTTCTTACTCCACACAGGCATAGA
GTGTCTGCTATTAATAACTATGCTCAAAAATTGTGTACCTTTAGCTTTTTAATTTGTAAAGGGGTTAATA
AGGAATATTTGATGTATAGTGCCTTGACTAGAGATCATAATCAGCCATACCACATTTGTAGAGGTTTTAC
TTGCTTTAAAAAACCTCCCACACCTCCCCCTGAACCTGAAACATAAAATGAATGCAATTGTTGTTGTTAA
CTTGTTTATTGCAGCTTATAATGGTTACAAATAAAGCAATAGCATCACAAATTTCACAAATAAAGCATTT
TTTTCACTGCATTCTAGTTGTGGTTTGTCCAAACTCATCAATGTATCTTATCATGTCTGGATCAACTGGA
TAACTCAAGCTAACCAAAATCATCCCAAACTTCCCACCCCATACCCTATTACCACTGCCAATTACCTGTG
GTTTCATTTACTCTAAACCTGTGATTCCTCTGAATTATTTTCATTTTAAAGAAATTGTATTTGTTAAATA
TGTACTACAAACTTAGTAGTTGGAAGGGCTAATTCACTCCCAAAGAAGACAAGATATCCTTGATCTGTGG
ATCTACCACACACAAGGCTACTTCCCTGATTAGCAGAACTACACACCAGGGCCAGGGGTCAGATATCCAC
TGACCTTTGGATGGTGCTACAAGCTAGTACCAGTTGAGCCAGATAAGGTAGAAGAGGCCAATAAAGGAGA
GAACACCAGCTTGTTACACCCTGTGAGCCTGCATGGGATGGATGACCCGGAGAGAGAAGTGTTAGAGTGG
AGGTTTGACAGCCGCCTAGCATTTCATCACGTGGCCCGAGAGCTGCATCCGGAGTACTTCAAGAACTGCT
GATATCGAGCTTGCTACAAGGGACTTTCCGCTGGGGACTTTCCAGGGAGGCGTGGCCTGGGCGGGACTGG
GGAGTGGCGAGCCCTCAGATCCTGCATATAAGCAGCTGCTTTTTGCCTGTACTGGGTCTCTCTGGTTAGA
CCAGATCTGAGCCTGGGAGCTCTCTGGCTAACTAGGGAACCCACTGCTTAAGCCTCAATAAAGCTTGCCT
TGAGTGCTTCAAGTAGTGTGTGCCCGTCTGTTGTGTGACTCTGGTAACTAGAGATCCCTCAGACCCTTTT
AGTCAGTGTGGAAAATCTCTAGCAGTGGCGCCCGAACAGGGACTTGAAAGCGAAAGGGAAACCAGAGGAG
CTCTCTCGACGCAGGACTCGGCTTGCTGAAGCGCGCACGGCAAGAGGCGAGGGGCGGCGACTGGTGAGTA
CGCCAAAAATTTTGACTAGCGGAGGCTAGAAGGAGAGAGATGGGTGCGAGAGCGTCAGTATTAAGCGGGG
GAGAATTAGATCGCGATGGGAAAAAATTCGGTTAAGGCCAGGGGGAAAGAAAAAATATAAATTAAAACAT
ATAGTATGGGCAAGCAGGGAGCTAGAACGATTCGCAGTTAATCCTGGCCTGTTAGAAACATCAGAAGGCT
GTAGACAAATACTGGGACAGCTACAACCATCCCTTCAGACAGGATCAGAAGAACTTAGATCATTATATAA
TACAGTAGCAACCCTCTATTGTGTGCATCAAAGGATAGAGATAAAAGACACCAAGGAAGCTTTAGACAAG
ATAGAGGAAGAGCAAAACAAAAGTAAGACCACCGCACAGCAAGCGGCCGGCCGCTGATCTTCAGACCTGG
AGGAGGAGATATGAGGGACAATTGGAGAAGTGAATTATATAAATATAAAGTAGTAAAAATTGAACCATTA
GGAGTAGCACCCACCAAGGCAAAGAGAAGAGTGGTGCAGAGAGAAAAAAGAGCAGTGGGAATAGGAGCTT
TGTTCCTTGGGTTCTTGGGAGCAGCAGGAAGCACTATGGGCGCAGCGTCAATGACGCTGACGGTACAGGC
CAGACAATTATTGTCTGGTATAGTGCAGCAGCAGAACAATTTGCTGAGGGCTATTGAGGCGCAACAGCAT
CTGTTGCAACTCACAGTCTGGGGCATCAAGCAGCTCCAGGCAAGAATCCTGGCTGTGGAAAGATACCTAA
AGGATCAACAGCTCCTGGGGATTTGGGGTTGCTCTGGAAAACTCATTTGCACCACTGCTGTGCCTTGGAA
TGCTAGTTGGAGTAATAAATCTCTGGAACAGATTTGGAATCACACGACCTGGATGGAGTGGGACAGAGAA
ATTAACAATTACACAAGCTTAATACACTCCTTAATTGAAGAATCGCAAAACCAGCAAGAAAAGAATGAAC
AAGAATTATTGGAATTAGATAAATGGGCAAGTTTGTGGAATTGGTTTAACATAACAAATTGGCTGTGGTA
TATAAAATTATTCATAATGATAGTAGGAGGCTTGGTAGGTTTAAGAATAGTTTTTGCTGTACTTTCTATA
GTGAATAGAGTTAGGCAGGGATATTCACCATTATCGTTTCAGACCCACCTCCCAACCCCGAGGGGACCCG
ACAGGCCCGAAGGAATAGAAGAAGAAGGTGGAGAGAGAGACAGAGACAGATCCATTCGATTAGTGAACGG
ATCTCGACGGTATCGCCAAATGGCAGTATTCATCCACAATTTTAAAAGAAAAGGGGGGATTGGGGGGTAC
AGTGCAGGGGAAAGAATAGTAGACATAATAGCAACAGACATACAAACTAAAGAATTACAAAAACAAATTA
CAAAAATTCAAAATTTTCGGGTTTATTACAGGGACAGCAGAGATCCAGTTTGGATCGATAAGCTTGATAT
CGAATTCGGGCAGAGCGCACATCGCCCACAGTCCCCGAGAAGTTGGGGGGAGGGGTCGGCAATTGATCCG
GTGCCTAGAGAAGGTGGCGCGGGGTAAACTGGGAAAGTGATGTCGTGTACTGGCTCCGCCTTTTTCCCGA
GGGTGGGGGAGAACCGTATATAAGTGCAGTAGTCGCCGTGAACGTTCTTTTTCGCAACGGGTTTGCCGCC
AGAACACAGGGGATCCCCTGCAGGGCCACCATGGGCAAACGGACAGCCGACGGAAGCGAGTTCGAGTCAC
CAAAGAAGAAGCGGAAAGTCAGTACCGACGCCGAGTACGTGCGGATCCACGAGAAGCTGGATATCTATAC
ATTCAAGAAGCAGTTTAGCAACAATAAGAAGTCCGTGTCTCACAGATGCTACGTGCTGTTCGAGCTGAAG
CGGAGAGGAGAGAGGCGCGCCTGTTTTTGGGGCTATGCCGTGAACAAGCCACAGTCTGGAACCGAGAGGG
GAATCCACGCAGAGATCTTCAGCATCAGGAAGGTGGAGGAGTACCTGCGCGACAACCCCGGCCAGTTTAC
AATCAATTGGTATAGCTCCTGGAGCCCTTGCGCCGATTGTGCCGAGAAGATCCTGGAGTGGTACAACCAG
GAGCTGAGGGGCAATGGCCACACCCTGAAGATCTGGGTGTGCAAGCTGTACTATGAGAAGAACGCCAGGA
ATCAGATCGGCCTGTGGAACCTGCGCGACAATGGCGTGGGCCTGAACGTGATGGTGTCCGAGCACTATCA
GTGCTGTCGCAAGATCTTTATCCAGTCTAGCCACAATCAGCTGAACGAGAATCGGTGGCTGGAGAAGACA
CTGAAGAGAGCCGAGAAGCGGAGAAGCGAGCTGTCCATCATGTTTCAGGTGAAGATCCTGCACACCACAA
AGTCTCCCGCCGTGTCTGGCGGATCTAGCGGAGGATCCTCTGGCAGCGAGACACCAGGAACAAGCGAGTC
AGCAACACCAGAGAGCAGTGGCGGCAGCAGCGGCGGCAGCGACAAGAAGTACAGCATCGGCCTGGCCATC
GGCACCAACTCTGTGGGCTGGGCCGTGATCACCGACGAGTACAAGGTGCCCAGCAAGAAATTCAAGGTGC
TGGGCAACACCGACCGGCACAGCATCAAGAAGAACCTGATCGGAGCCCTGCTGTTCGACAGCGGCGAAAC
AGCCGAGGCCACCCGGCTGAAGAGAACCGCCAGAAGAAGATACACCAGACGGAAGAACCGGATCTGCTAT
CTGCAAGAGATCTTCAGCAACGAGATGGCCAAGGTGGACGACAGCTTCTTCCACAGACTGGAAGAGTCCT
TCCTGGTGGAAGAGGATAAGAAGCACGAGCGGCACCCCATCTTCGGCAACATCGTGGACGAGGTGGCCTA
CCACGAGAAGTACCCCACCATCTACCACCTGAGAAAGAAACTGGTGGACAGCACCGACAAGGCCGACCTG
CGGCTGATCTATCTGGCCCTGGCCCACATGATCAAGTTCCGGGGCCACTTCCTGATCGAGGGCGACCTGA
ACCCCGACAACAGCGACGTGGACAAGCTGTTCATCCAGCTGGTGCAGACCTACAACCAGCTGTTCGAGGA
AAACCCCATCAACGCCAGCGGCGTGGACGCCAAGGCCATCCTGTCTGCCAGACTGAGCAAGAGCAGACGG
CTGGAAAATCTGATCGCCCAGCTGCCCGGCGAGAAGAAGAATGGCCTGTTCGGAAACCTGATTGCCCTGA
GCCTGGGCCTGACCCCCAACTTCAAGAGCAACTTCGACCTGGCCGAGGATGCCAAACTGCAGCTGAGCAA
GGACACCTACGACGACGACCTGGACAACCTGCTGGCCCAGATCGGCGACCAGTACGCCGACCTGTTTCTG
GCCGCCAAGAACCTGTCCGACGCCATCCTGCTGAGCGACATCCTGAGAGTGAACACCGAGATCACCAAGG
CCCCCCTGAGCGCCTCTATGATCAAGAGATACGACGAGCACCACCAGGACCTGACCCTGCTGAAAGCTCT
CGTGCGGCAGCAGCTGCCTGAGAAGTACAAAGAGATTTTCTTCGACCAGAGCAAGAACGGCTACGCCGGC
TACATTGACGGCGGAGCCAGCCAGGAAGAGTTCTACAAGTTCATCAAGCCCATCCTGGAAAAGATGGACG
GCACCGAGGAACTGCTCGTGAAGCTGAACAGAGAGGACCTGCTGCGGAAGCAGCGGACCTTCGACAACGG
CAGCATCCCCCACCAGATCCACCTGGGAGAGCTGCACGCCATTCTGCGGCGGCAGGAAGATTTTTACCCA
TTCCTGAAGGACAACCGGGAAAAGATCGAGAAGATCCTGACCTTCCGCATCCCCTACTACGTGGGCCCTC
TGGCCAGGGGAAACAGCAGATTCGCCTGGATGACCAGAAAGAGCGAGGAAACCATCACCCCCTGGAACTT
CGAGGAAGTGGTGGACAAGGGCGCTTCCGCCCAGAGCTTCATCGAGCGGATGACCAACTTCGATAAGAAC
CTGCCCAACGAGAAGGTGCTGCCCAAGCACAGCCTGCTGTACGAGTACTTCACCGTGTATAACGAGCTGA
CCAAAGTGAAATACGTGACTGAGGGAATGAGAAAGCCCGCCTTCCTGAGCGGCGAGCAGAAAAAGGCCAT
CGTGGACCTGCTGTTCAAGACCAACCGGAAAGTGACCGTGAAGCAGCTGAAAGAGGACTACTTCAAGAAA
ATCGAGTGCTTCGACTCCGTGGAAATCTCCGGCGTGGAAGATCGGTTCAACGCCTCCCTGGGCACATACC
ACGATCTGCTGAAAATTATCAAGGACAAGGACTTCCTGGACAATGAGGAAAACGAGGACATTCTGGAAGA
TATCGTGCTGACCCTGACACTGTTTGAGGACAGAGAGATGATCGAGGAACGGCTGAAAACCTATGCCCAC
CTGTTCGACGACAAAGTGATGAAGCAGCTGAAGCGGCGGAGATACACCGGCTGGGGCAGGCTGAGCCGGA
AGCTGATCAACGGCATCCGGGACAAGCAGTCCGGCAAGACAATCCTGGATTTCCTGAAGTCCGACGGCTT
CGCCAACAGAAACTTCATGCAGCTGATCCACGACGACAGCCTGACCTTTAAAGAGGACATCCAGAAAGCC
CAGGTGTCCGGCCAGGGCGATAGCCTGCACGAGCACATTGCCAATCTGGCCGGCAGCCCCGCCATTAAGA
AGGGCATCCTGCAGACAGTGAAGGTGGTGGACGAGCTCGTGAAAGTGATGGGCCGGCACAAGCCCGAGAA
CATCGTGATCGAAATGGCCAGAGAGAACCAGACCACCCAGAAGGGACAGAAGAACAGCCGCGAGAGAATG
AAGCGGATCGAAGAGGGCATCAAAGAGCTGGGCAGCCAGATCCTGAAAGAACACCCCGTGGAAAACACCC
AGCTGCAGAACGAGAAGCTGTACCTGTACTACCTGCAGAATGGGCGGGATATGTACGTGGACCAGGAACT
GGACATCAACCGGCTGTCCGACTACGATGTGGACCATATCGTGCCTCAGAGCTTTCTGAAGGACGACTCC
ATCGACAACAAGGTGCTGACCAGAAGCGACAAGAACCGGGGCAAGAGCGACAACGTGCCCTCCGAAGAGG
TCGTGAAGAAGATGAAGAACTACTGGCGGCAGCTGCTGAACGCCAAGCTGATTACCCAGAGAAAGTTCGA
CAATCTGACCAAGGCCGAGAGAGGCGGCCTGAGCGAACTGGATAAGGCCGGCTTCATCAAGAGACAGCTG
GTGGAAACCCGGCAGATCACAAAGCACGTGGCACAGATCCTGGACTCCCGGATGAACACTAAGTACGACG
AGAATGACAAGCTGATCCGGGAAGTGAAAGTGATCACCCTGAAGTCCAAGCTGGTGTCCGATTTCCGGAA
GGATTTCCAGTTTTACAAAGTGCGCGAGATCAACAACTACCACCACGCCCACGACGCCTACCTGAACGCC
GTCGTGGGAACCGCCCTGATCAAAAAGTACCCTAAGCTGGAAAGCGAGTTCGTGTACGGCGACTACAAGG
TGTACGACGTGCGGAAGATGATCGCCAAGAGCGAGCAGGAAATCGGCAAGGCTACCGCCAAGTACTTCTT
CTACAGCAACATCATGAACTTTTTCAAGACCGAGATTACCCTGGCCAACGGCGAGATCCGGAAGCGGCCT
CTGATCGAGACAAACGGCGAAACCGGGGAGATCGTGTGGGATAAGGGCCGGGATTTTGCCACCGTGCGGA
AAGTGCTGAGCATGCCCCAAGTGAATATCGTGAAAAAGACCGAGGTGCAGACAGGCGGCTTCAGCAAAGA
GTCTATCCTGCCCAAGAGGAACAGCGATAAGCTGATCGCCAGAAAGAAGGACTGGGACCCTAAGAAGTAC
GGCGGCTTCGACAGCCCCACCGTGGCCTATTCTGTGCTGGTGGTGGCCAAAGTGGAAAAGGGCAAGTCCA
AGAAACTGAAGAGTGTGAAAGAGCTGCTGGGGATCACCATCATGGAAAGAAGCAGCTTCGAGAAGAATCC
CATCGACTTTCTGGAAGCCAAGGGCTACAAAGAAGTGAAAAAGGACCTGATCATCAAGCTGCCTAAGTAC
TCCCTGTTCGAGCTGGAAAACGGCCGGAAGAGAATGCTGGCCTCTGCCGGCGAACTGCAGAAGGGAAACG
AACTGGCCCTGCCCTCCAAATATGTGAACTTCCTGTACCTGGCCAGCCACTATGAGAAGCTGAAGGGCTC
CCCCGAGGATAATGAGCAGAAACAGCTGTTTGTGGAACAGCACAAGCACTACCTGGACGAGATCATCGAG
CAGATCAGCGAGTTCTCCAAGAGAGTGATCCTGGCCGACGCTAATCTGGACAAAGTGCTGTCCGCCTACA
ACAAGCACCGGGATAAGCCCATCAGAGAGCAGGCCGAGAATATCATCCACCTGTTTACCCTGACCAATCT
GGGAGCCCCTGCCGCCTTCAAGTACTTTGACACCACCATCGACCGGAAGAGGTACACCAGCACCAAAGAG
GTGCTGGACGCCACCCTGATCCACCAGAGCATCACCGGCCTGTACGAGACACGGATCGACCTGTCTCAGC
TGGGAGGTGACAGCGGCGGGAGCGGCGGGAGCGGGGGGAGCACTAATCTGAGCGACATCATTGAGAAGGA
GACTGGGAAACAGCTGGTCATTCAGGAGTCCATCCTGATGCTGCCTGAGGAGGTGGAGGAAGTGATCGGC
AACAAGCCAGAGTCTGACATCCTGGTGCACACCGCCTACGACGAGTCCACAGATGAGAATGTGATGCTGC
TGACCTCTGACGCCCCCGAGTATAAGCCTTGGGCCCTGGTCATCCAGGATTCTAACGGCGAGAATAAGAT
CAAGATGCTGAGCGGAGGATCCGGAGGATCTGGAGGCAGCACCAACCTGTCTGACATCATCGAGAAGGAG
ACAGGCAAGCAGCTGGTCATCCAGGAGAGCATCCTGATGCTGCCCGAAGAAGTCGAAGAAGTGATCGGAA
ACAAGCCTGAGAGCGATATCCTGGTCCATACCGCCTACGACGAGAGTACCGACGAAAATGTGATGCTGCT
GACATCCGACGCCCCAGAGTATAAGCCCTGGGCTCTGGTCATCCAGGATTCCAACGGAGAGAACAAAATC
AAAATGCTGTCTGGCGGCTCAAAAAGAACCGCCGACGGCAGCGAATTCGAGCCCAAGAAGAAGAGGAAAG
TCGGATCCGGCGCAACAAACTTCTCTCTGCTGAAACAAGCCGGAGATGTCGAAGAGAATCCTGGACCGAT
GGCCAAGCCTTTGTCTCAAGAAGAATCCACCCTCATTGAAAGAGCAACGGCTACAATCAACAGCATCCCC
ATCTCTGAAGACTACAGCGTCGCCAGCGCAGCTCTCTCTAGCGACGGCCGCATCTTCACTGGTGTCAATG
TATATCATTTTACTGGGGGACCTTGTGCAGAACTCGTGGTGCTGGGCACTGCTGCTGCTGCGGCAGCTGG
CAACCTGACTTGTATCGTCGCGATCGGAAATGAGAACAGGGGCATCTTGAGCCCCTGCGGACGGTGCCGA
CAGGTGCTTCTCGATCTGCATCCTGGGATCAAAGCCATAGTGAAGGACAGTGATGGACAGCCGACGGCAG
TTGGGATTCGTGAATTGCTGCCCTCTGGTTATGTGTGGGAGGGCTAAGGTACCTTTAAGACCAATGACTT
ACAAGGCAGCTGTAGATCTTAGCCACTTTTTAAAAGAAAAGGGGGGACTGGAAGGGCTAATTCACTCCCA
ACGAAGACAAGATCTGCTTTTTGCTTGTACTGGGTCTCTCTGGTTAGACCAGATCTGAGCCTGGGAGCTC
TCTGGCTAACTAGGGAACCCACTGCTTAAGCCTCAATAAAGCTTGCCTTGAGTGCTTCAAGTAGTGTGTG
CCCGTCTGTTGTGTGACTCTGGTAACTAGAGATCCCTCAGACCCTTTTAGTCAGTGTGGAAAATCTCTAG
CAGCATCTAGAATTAATTCCGTGTATTCTATAGTGTCACCTAAATCGTATGTGTATGATACATAAGGTTA
TGTATTAATTGTAGCCGCGTTCTAACGACAATATGTACAAGCCTAATTGTGTAGCATCTGGCTTACTGAA
GCAGACCCTATCATCTCTCTCGTAAACTGCCGTCAGAGTCGGTTTGGTTGGACGAACCTTCTGAGTTTCT
GGTAACGCCGTCCCGCACCCGGAAATGGTCAGCGAACCAATCAGCAGGGTCATCGCTAGCCAGATCCTCT
ACGCCGGACGCATCGTGGCCGGCATCACCGGCGCCACAGGTGCGGTTGCTGGCGCCTATATCGCCGACAT
CACCGATGGGGAAGATCGGGCTCGCCACTTCGGGCTCATGAGCGCTTGTTTCGGCGTGGGTATGGTGGCA
GGCCCCGTGGCCGGGGGACTGTTGGGCGCCATCTCCTTGCATGCACCATTCCTTGCGGCGGCGGTGCTCA
ACGGCCTCAACCTACTACTGGGCTGCTTCCTAATGCAGGAGTCGCATAAGGGAGAGCGTCGAATGGTGCA
CTCTCAGTACAATCTGCTCTGATGCCGCATAGTTAAGCCAGCCCCGACACCCGCCAACACCCGCTGACGC
GCCCTGACGGGCTTGTCTGCTCCCGGCATCCGCTTACAGACAAGCTGTGACCGTCTCCGGGAGCTGCATG
TGTCAGAGGTTTTCACCGTCATCACCGAAACGCGCGAGACGAAAGGGCCTCGTGATACGCCTATTTTTAT
AGGTTAATGTCATGATAATAATGGTTTCTTAGACGTCAGGTGGCACTTTTCGGGGAAATGTGCGCGGAAC
CCCTATTTGTTTATTTTTCTAAATACATTCAAATATGTATCCGCTCATGAGACAATAACCCTGATAAATG
CTTCAATAATATTGAAAAAGGAAGAGTATGAGTATTCAACATTTCCGTGTCGCCCTTATTCCCTTTTTTG
CGGCATTTTGCCTTCCTGTTTTTGCTCACCCAGAAACGCTGGTGAAAGTAAAAGATGCTGAAGATCAGTT
GGGTGCACGAGTGGGTTACATCGAACTGGATCTCAACAGCGGTAAGATCCTTGAGAGTTTTCGCCCCGAA
GAACGTTTTCCAATGATGAGCACTTTTAAAGTTCTGCTATGTGGCGCGGTATTATCCCGTATTGACGCCG
GGCAAGAGCAACTCGGTCGCCGCATACACTATTCTCAGAATGACTTGGTTGAGTACTCACCAGTCACAGA
AAAGCATCTTACGGATGGCATGACAGTAAGAGAATTATGCAGTGCTGCCATAACCATGAGTGATAACACT
GCGGCCAACTTACTTCTGACAACGATCGGAGGACCGAAGGAGCTAACCGCTTTTTTGCACAACATGGGGG
ATCATGTAACTCGCCTTGATCGTTGGGAACCGGAGCTGAATGAAGCCATACCAAACGACGAGCGTGACAC
CACGATGCCTGTAGCAATGGCAACAACGTTGCGCAAACTATTAACTGGCGAACTACTTACTCTAGCTTCC
CGGCAACAATTAATAGACTGGATGGAGGCGGATAAAGTTGCAGGACCACTTCTGCGCTCGGCCCTTCCGG
CTGGCTGGTTTATTGCTGATAAATCTGGAGCCGGTGAGCGTGGGTCTCGCGGTATCATTGCAGCACTGGG
GCCAGATGGTAAGCCCTCCCGTATCGTAGTTATCTACACGACGGGGAGTCAGGCAACTATGGATGAACGA
AATAGACAGATCGCTGAGATAGGTGCCTCACTGATTAAGCATTGGTAACTGTCAGACCAAGTTTACTCAT
ATATACTTTAGATTGATTTAAAACTTCATTTTTAATTTAAAAGGATCTAGGTGAAGATCCTTTTTGATAA
TCTCATGACCAAAATCCCTTAACGTGAGTTTTCGTTCCACTGAGCGTCAGACCCCGTAGAAAAGATCAAA
GGATCTT
Features (pLannotate 1.2.2; 31 found; start..end, strand, type, name):
      2..590     +  rep_origin     ori: high-copy-number ColE1/pMB1/pBR322/pUC origin of replication
    773..829     +  CDS            lacI (fragment): lac repressor; lacI; The lac repressor binds to the lac operator to inhibit transcription in E. coli. This inhibition can be relieved by adding lactose or isopropyl-β-D-thiogalactopyranoside (IPTG).
    836..1165    +  promoter       SV40 promoter: SV40 enhancer and early promoter
   1365..1484    +  CDS            gpt (fragment): XGPT_ECOLI - Also known as gpp, gxu. Experimental evidence at protein level: Swiss-Prot protein existence level 1. Purine salvage pathway enzyme that catalyzes the transfer of the ribosyl-5-phosphate group from 5-phospho-alpha-D-ribose 1- diphosphate (PRPP) to the N9 position of the 6-oxopurines guanine and xanthine to form the corresponding ribonucleotides GMP (guanosine 5'- monophosphate) and XMP (xanthosine 5'-monophosphate), with the release of PPi. To a lesser extent, also acts on hypoxanthine (PubMed:9100006, PubMed:3886014). Does not ribophosphorylate adenine (PubMed:3886014). From Esch
   1484..1819    +  CDS            gpt (fragment): XGPT_ECOLI - Also known as gpp, gxu. Experimental evidence at protein level: Swiss-Prot protein existence level 1. Purine salvage pathway enzyme that catalyzes the transfer of the ribosyl-5-phosphate group from 5-phospho-alpha-D-ribose 1- diphosphate (PRPP) to the N9 position of the 6-oxopurines guanine and xanthine to form the corresponding ribonucleotides GMP (guanosine 5'- monophosphate) and XMP (xanthosine 5'-monophosphate), with the release of PPi. To a lesser extent, also acts on hypoxanthine (PubMed:9100006, PubMed:3886014). Does not ribophosphorylate adenine (PubMed:3886014). From Esch
   1914..2219    +  CDS            frsA (fragment): FRSA_ECOLI - Also known as yafA. Experimental evidence at protein level: Swiss-Prot protein existence level 1. Catalyzes the hydrolysis of esters (PubMed:15808744). Displays esterase activity toward pNP-butyrate (PubMed:15808744). May stimulate mixed-acid fermentation by acting as a fermentation/respiration switch that down-regulates respiration and up- regulates fermentation rates (PubMed:15169777). From Escherichia coli (strain K12).
   2223..2297    +  CDS            small t antigen (fragment): SV40 (simian virus 40) small t antigen
   2299..2364    +  intron         small t intron: SV40 (simian virus 40) small t antigen intron
   2494..2514    +  CDS            SV40 NLS: nuclear localization signal of SV40 (simian virus 40) large T antigen
   2833..2916    +  CDS            large T antigen (fragment): large T antigen from SV40 (simian virus 40)
   2939..3073    +  polyA_signal   SV40 poly(A) signal: SV40 polyadenylation signal
   3240..3569    +  CDS            nef (fragment): NEF_HV1BR - Experimental evidence at protein level: Swiss-Prot protein existence level 1. Extracellular Nef protein targets CD4(+) T-lymphocytes for apoptosis by interacting with CXCR4 surface receptors (PubMed:14990729). From Human immunodeficiency virus type 1 group M subtype B (isolate BRU/LAI) (HIV-1).
   3617..3874    +  LTR            5' LTR (truncated): truncated 5' long terminal repeat (LTR) from HIV-1
   3921..4046    +  misc_feature   HIV-1 Ψ: packaging signal of human immunodeficiency virus type 1
   4030..4368    +  CDS            HIV-1 gag (fragment): gag protein from human immunodeficiency virus 1; gag
   4543..4776    +  misc_feature   RRE: The Rev response element (RRE) of HIV-1 allows for Rev-dependent mRNA export from the nucleus to the cytoplasm.
   5153..5253    +  CDS            Rev (fragment): human immunodeficiency virus 1 (HIV-1) Rev protein; rev; enhances nuclear export of unspliced and incompletely spliced viral mRNAs
   5290..5407    +  misc_feature   cPPT/CTS: central polypurine tract and central termination sequence of HIV-1
   5444..5467    -  misc_feature   MCS (fragment): pBluescript multiple cloning site
   5468..5679    +  promoter       EF-1α core promoter: core promoter for human elongation factor EF-1α
   6481..10577   +  CDS            Cas9 (fragment): Cas9 (Csn1) endonuclease from the Streptococcus pyogenes Type II CRISPR/Cas system generates RNA-guided double strand breaks in DNA
  10891..11139   +  CDS            UGI: UNGI_BPPB2 - Experimental evidence at protein level: Swiss-Prot protein existence level 1. This protein binds specifically and reversibly to the host uracil-DNA glycosylase, preventing removal of uracil residues from PBS2 DNA by the host uracil-excision repair system. From Bacillus phage PBS2 (Bacteriophage PBS2).
  11269..11667   +  CDS            BSD: blasticidin S deaminase; Aspergillus terreus BSD; confers resistance to blasticidin
  11660..11737   +  CDS            nef (fragment): NEF_HV1Z2 - Experimental evidence at protein level: Swiss-Prot protein existence level 1. Extracellular Nef protein targets CD4(+) T-lymphocytes for apoptosis by interacting with CXCR4 surface receptors. From Human immunodeficiency virus type 1 group M subtype D (isolate Z2/CDC-Z34) (HIV-1).
  11739..11972   +  LTR            3' LTR (ΔU3): self-inactivating 3' long terminal repeat (LTR) from HIV-1
  11997..12015   -  promoter       SP6 promoter: promoter for bacteriophage SP6 RNA polymerase
  12243..12522   +  CDS            TcR (fragment): tetracycline efflux protein; tet; confers resistance to tetracycline
  12523..12571   -  misc_feature   bom (fragment): basis of mobility region from pBR322
  12673..12708   -  CDS            rop (fragment): Rop protein, which maintains plasmids at low copy number; rop
  12803..12907   +  promoter       AmpR promoter: bla
  12908..13768   +  CDS            AmpR: β-lactamase; bla; confers resistance to ampicillin, carbenicillin, and related antibiotics
