[The description below was written by a language model from this plasmid's Addgene catalogue record and pLannotate feature annotations shown in this document.]
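Description:
pLenti-CR029 is a 13.9 kb HIV-1-based lentiviral transfer plasmid, described as optimized for human T cells, that delivers the evoCDA1 BE4max cytosine base editor. It is propagated in E. coli through a ColE1/pUC-type origin with ampicillin selection (AmpR under its own promoter). Although the annotation software labels the origin as high-copy, the catalogue lists the plasmid as low copy and names a recombination-tolerant strain as host, which is typical for repeat-containing lentiviral vectors. The backbone also carries remnants of older vectors: an SV40 promoter followed by gpt fragments, SV40 small t intron and poly(A) sequences, and fragments of TcR, rop, bom and lacI. These appear to be vestigial.

The viral region runs from an annotated truncated 5' LTR through the Ψ packaging signal with a gag fragment, the RRE for Rev-dependent nuclear export of genomic RNA, and the cPPT/CTS, ending in a self-inactivating ΔU3 3' LTR. No WPRE is annotated. Between these elements, an EF-1α core promoter drives a single open reading frame. According to the record it encodes the evolved CDA1 cytidine deaminase fused to S. pyogenes Cas9 D10A nickase; the deaminase itself is not annotated, but it presumably lies in the unannotated stretch between the promoter and Cas9. One uracil glycosylase inhibitor (UGI) copy is annotated after Cas9, which limits excision of the uracil intermediate and favours C-to-T outcomes. A P2A peptide, per the insert name, then links blasticidin S deaminase, so transduced cells can be selected with blasticidin. No guide RNA cassette is annotated, so guides would have to be supplied separately. The associated publication used base-editing mutagenesis to map functional alleles in human T cells.
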