Addgene plasmid #234041: pLenti-CR029
Purpose: expresses evoCDA1 BE4max base editor in a human T cell optimized lentiviral transfer plasmid
Depositing lab: Alexander Marson. Depositing organization: J. David Gladstone Institutes. Publication: Base-editing mutagenesis maps alleles to tune human T cell functions. Schmidt R, Ward CC, Dajani R, Armour-Garb Z, Ota M, Allain V, Hernandez R, Layeghi M, Xing G, Goudy L, Dorovskyi D, Wang C, Chen YY, Ye CJ, Shy BR, Gilbert LA, Eyquem J, Pritchard JK, Dodgson SE, Marson A. Nature. 2024 Jan;625(7996):805-812. doi: 10.1038/s41586-023-06835-6. Epub 2023 Dec 13. PubMed 38093011.
Backbone
  Vector backbone: pLenti-CR029
  Total vector size (bp): 13937
  Vector type: Lentiviral
  Selectable markers: Blasticidin
Growth in bacteria
  Bacterial resistance: Ampicillin, 100 μg/mL
  Growth temperature: 37°C
  Growth strain: NEB Stable
  Copy number: Low Copy
Gene/Insert
  Gene/Insert name: evoCDA1-Cas9(D10A)-P2A-blast
  Species: Streptococcus pyogenes for Cas9
  Tag / fusion protein: blast (C terminal on insert)
Terms and licenses: Academic/Nonprofit Terms; Industry Terms: Not Available to Industry
How to cite: pLenti-CR029 was a gift from Alexander Marson (Addgene plasmid # 234041 ; http://n2t.net/addgene:234041 ; RRID:Addgene_234041)
